Addgene plasmid #171722: Str-KDEL_TNF-SBP-RpHLuorin2
Purpose: Synchronize trafficking of TNFa-RpHLuorin2
Depositing lab: Geert van den Bogaart. Publication: Fluorescence Lifetime Imaging of pH along the Secretory Pathway. Linders PTA, Ioannidis M, Ter Beest M, van den Bogaart G. ACS Chem Biol. 2022 Jan 21;17(1):240-251. doi: 10.1021/acschembio.1c00907. Epub 2022 Jan 10. PubMed 35000377.
Backbone
  Vector backbone: pIRESneo3
  Backbone manufacturer: Clontech
  Modifications to backbone: RUSH TNFα-RpHLuorin2 was generated by replacing EGFP from Str-KDEL_TNF-SBP-EGFP (Addgene plasmid #65278) with synthetic RpHLuorin2 (Genscript) with restriction sites SbfI and BsrGI.
  Vector type: Mammalian Expression
  Selectable markers: Neomycin (select with G418)
Growth in bacteria
  Bacterial resistance: Ampicillin, 100 μg/mL
  Growth temperature: 37°C
  Growth strain: DH5alpha
  Copy number: High Copy
Gene/Insert
  Gene/Insert name: TNF (alt name: DIF, TNF-alpha, TNFA, TNFSF2, TNLG1F)
  Species: H. sapiens (human)
  GenBank ID: NM_000594.3
  Entrez Gene: TNF (a.k.a. DIF, IMD127, TNF-alpha, TNFA, TNFSF2, TNLG1F)
  Promoter: CMV
  Tag / fusion protein: ratiometric pHluorin2 (C terminal on insert); Streptavidin Binding Protein (SBP) (C terminal on insert)
  Cloning method: Restriction Enzyme; 5′ cloning site SbfI (unknown if destroyed); 3′ cloning site BsrGI (unknown if destroyed)
  Sequencing primers: 5′ IRES-F; 3′ EGFP-N
Resource information
  A portion of this plasmid was derived from a plasmid made by: TNFα-RpHLuorin2 was generated by replacing EGFP from Str-KDEL_TNF-SBP-EGFP (Addgene plasmid #65278) with synthetic RpHLuorin2 (Genscript)
Terms and licenses: Academic/Nonprofit Terms; Industry Terms: Not Available to Industry
Depositor comments: Ratiometric pHLuorin2 sequence synthesized by Genscript, original sequence from https://www.scirp.org/journal/paperinformation.aspx?paperid=5043
How to cite: Str-KDEL_TNF-SBP-RpHLuorin2 was a gift from Geert van den Bogaart (Addgene plasmid # 171722 ; http://n2t.net/addgene:171722 ; RRID:Addgene_171722)
