[The description below was written by a language model from this plasmid's Addgene catalogue record and pLannotate feature annotations shown in this document.]
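Description:
Str-KDEL_TNF-SBP-RpHLuorin2 is a bicistronic mammalian expression plasmid built on the pIRESneo3 backbone for the RUSH (retention using selective hooks) approach to synchronizing secretory cargo trafficking. It is maintained in E. coli through a high-copy ColE1/pUC-type origin and an ampicillin resistance gene (AmpR). The catalogue lists neomycin/G418 as the mammalian selectable marker, but the 6,655 nt feature table shows no neomycin resistance cassette. In this design the position downstream of the IRES appears to be occupied by the reporter, so G418 selection should not be assumed from the annotation alone.

A single CMV enhancer/promoter drives one transcript that ends at an SV40 polyadenylation signal. The first cistron encodes the "hook": core streptavidin preceded by a short STIM1-derived fragment, presumably serving as a signal sequence. According to the construct name it carries a KDEL ER-retention motif, although this is not separately annotated. A chimeric intron and an EMCV IRES follow, allowing translation of the second cistron: human TNF (TNFα) fused at its C terminus to streptavidin-binding peptide (SBP) and ratiometric pHluorin2, a pH-sensitive GFP variant. SBP is not annotated as a feature but presumably lies in the gap between the TNF and pHluorin2 coding regions. The plasmid was made by swapping the EGFP of the parental Str-KDEL_TNF-SBP-EGFP construct for a synthetic RpHLuorin2 between SbfI and BsrGI sites.

In cells, the ER-resident streptavidin hook holds the SBP-tagged TNFα reporter in the ER. Biotin, which competes with SBP for streptavidin, releases the cargo as a synchronized wave. The pHluorin2 moiety then reports the pH of the compartments it passes through, consistent with the stated purpose and with the associated work on imaging pH along the secretory pathway.
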