Features (pLannotate 1.2.2; 21 found; start..end, strand, type, name):
    111..163     -  misc_feature   bom (fragment): basis of mobility region from pBR322
    318..697     +  enhancer       CMV enhancer: human cytomegalovirus immediate early enhancer
    698..901     +  promoter       CMV promoter: human cytomegalovirus (CMV) immediate early promoter
    897..930     +  LTR            5' LTR (truncated) (fragment): truncated 5' long terminal repeat (LTR) from HIV-1
    946..964     +  promoter       T7 promoter: promoter for bacteriophage T7 RNA polymerase
   1037..1150    +  CDS            STIM1 (fragment): STIM1_HUMAN - Also known as GOK From Homo sapiens (Human).
   1136..1636    +  CDS            SAV_STRAV (fragment): Experimental evidence at protein level: Swiss-Prot protein existence level 1. The biological function of streptavidin is not known. Forms a strong non-covalent specific complex with biotin (one molecule of biotin per subunit of streptavidin). From Streptomyces avidinii.
   1729..1958    +  intron         chimeric intron: chimera between introns from adenovirus and immunoglobulin heavy chain genes
   2141..2603    +  misc_feature   IRES: internal ribosome entry site (IRES) of the encephalomyocarditis virus (EMCV)
   2630..3328    +  CDS            TNF (sequence partly withheld): TNFA_HUMAN - Also known as TNFA, TNFSF2. Experimental evidence at protein level: Swiss-Prot protein existence level 1. The TNF intracellular domain (ICD) form induces IL12 production in dendritic cells. From Homo sapiens (Human).
   3494..4204    +  CDS            pHluorin2: pHluorin2 is a multistate long stokes shift fluorescent protein published in 2011, derived from Aequorea victoria.
   4251..4335    +  CDS            large T antigen (fragment): large T antigen from SV40 (simian virus 40)
   4358..4479    +  polyA_signal   SV40 poly(A) signal: SV40 polyadenylation signal
   4490..4541    +  polyA_signal   SV40 poly(A) signal (fragment): SV40 polyadenylation signal
   4605..4621    -  protein_bind   lac operator: The lac repressor binds to the lac operator to inhibit transcription in E. coli. This inhibition can be relieved by adding lactose or isopropyl-β-D-thiogalactopyranoside (IPTG). lac repressor encoded by lacI
   4629..4659    -  promoter       lac promoter: promoter for the E. coli lac operon
   4674..4695    -  protein_bind   CAP binding site: CAP binding activates transcription in the presence of cAMP. E. coli catabolite activator protein
   4708..4800    -  CDS            lacI (fragment): lac repressor; lacI; The lac repressor binds to the lac operator to inhibit transcription in E. coli. This inhibition can be relieved by adding lactose or isopropyl-β-D-thiogalactopyranoside (IPTG).
   4983..5571    -  rep_origin     ori: high-copy-number ColE1/pMB1/pBR322/pUC origin of replication
   5742..6602    -  CDS            AmpR: β-lactamase; bla; confers resistance to ampicillin, carbenicillin, and related antibiotics
   6603..52      -  promoter       AmpR promoter (across the origin): bla
>Addgene plasmid #171722 | Str-KDEL_TNF-SBP-RpHLuorin2 | addgene full sequence | sequence record 355814 | Addgene NGS Result
GCGGATACATATTTGAATGTATTTAGAAAAATAAACAAATAGGGGTTCCGCGCACATTTCCCCGAAAAGT
GCCACCTGACGTCGACGGATCGGGAGATCTCCCGATCCCCTATGGTGCACTCTCAGTACAATCTGCTCTG
ATGCCGCATAGTTAAGCCAGTATCTGCTCCCTGCTTGTGTGTTGGAGGTCGCTGAGTAGTGCGCGAGCAA
AATTTAAGCTACAACAAGGCAAGGCTTGACCGACAATTGCATGAAGAATCTGCTTAGGGTTAGGCGTTTT
GCGCTGCTTCGCGATGTACGGGCCAGATATACGCGTTGACATTGATTATTGACTAGTTATTAATAGTAAT
CAATTACGGGGTCATTAGTTCATAGCCCATATATGGAGTTCCGCGTTACATAACTTACGGTAAATGGCCC
GCCTGGCTGACCGCCCAACGACCCCCGCCCATTGACGTCAATAATGACGTATGTTCCCATAGTAACGCCA
ATAGGGACTTTCCATTGACGTCAATGGGTGGAGTATTTACGGTAAACTGCCCACTTGGCAGTACATCAAG
TGTATCATATGCCAAGTACGCCCCCTATTGACGTCAATGACGGTAAATGGCCCGCCTGGCATTATGCCCA
GTACATGACCTTATGGGACTTTCCTACTTGGCAGTACATCTACGTATTAGTCATCGCTATTACCATGGTG
ATGCGGTTTTGGCAGTACATCAATGGGCGTGGATAGCGGTTTGACTCACGGGGATTTCCAAGTCTCCACC
CCATTGACGTCAATGGGAGTTTGTTTTGGCACCAAAATCAACGGGACTTTCCAAAATGTCGTAACAACTC
CGCCCCATTGACGCAAATGGGCGGTAGGCGTGTACGGTGGGAGGTCTATATAAGCAGAGCTCTCTGGCTA
ACTAGAGAACCCACTGCTTACTGGCTTATCGAAATTAATACGACTCACTATAGGGAGACCCAAGCTTGGT
ACCGAGCTCGGATCGATATCTGCGGCCTAGCTAGCGCTTAAGGCCTGTTAACCGGTATGGATGTATGCGT
CCGTCTTGCCCTGTGGCTCCTCTGGGGACTCCTCCTGCACCAGGGCCAGAGCCTCAGCCATAGTCACAGT
GAGAAGGCGACAGGAACCAGCTCGGGCGCCGGTTTAAACGACCCTAGCAAAGACTCAAAAGCTCAGGTGT
CCGCTGCCGAGGCTGGCATTACTGGAACATGGTACAATCAGCTCGGGAGCACCTTTATTGTGACTGCTGG
AGCCGATGGAGCCCTCACCGGAACATACGAATCTGCTGTGGGAAACGCCGAATCACGGTACGTCCTCACT
GGCCGATACGATAGTGCCCCTGCCACCGACGGATCTGGGACTGCCCTGGGATGGACTGTCGCTTGGAAAA
ACAACTACCGGAATGCTCATTCTGCCACAACATGGAGTGGACAGTACGTGGGAGGCGCTGAGGCTAGAAT
CAATACACAGTGGCTGCTCACATCTGGCACAACCGAGGCAAATGCTTGGAAATCCACCCTGGTGGGACAT
GACACATTCACCAAAGTGAAACCCTCCGCCGCTTCAATCGATGCCGCCAAAAAAGCCGGAGTCAACAACG
GCAATCCTCTGGATGCCGTCCAGCAGCTCGGACCGAAAGATGAACTGTGAGCGGCCGCATAGATAACTGA
TCCAGTGTGCTGGAATTAATTCGCTGTCTGCGAGGGCCAGCTGTTGGGGTGAGTACTCCCTCTCAAAAGC
GGGCATGACTTCTGCGCTAAGATTGTCAGTTTCCAAAAACGAGGAGGATTTGATATTCACCTGGCCCGCG
GTGATGCCTTTGAGGGTGGCCGCGTCCATCTGGTCAGAAAAGACAATCTTTTTGTTGTCAAGCTTGAGGT
GTGGCAGGCTTGAGATCTGGCCATACACTTGAGTGACAATGACATCCACTTTGCCTTTCTCTCCACAGGT
GTCCACTCCCAGGTCCAACTGCAGGTCGAGCATGCATCTAGGGCGGCCAATTCCGCCCCTCTCCCCCCCC
CCCTCTCCCTCCCCCCCCCCTAACGTTACTGGCCGAAGCCGCTTGGAATAAGGCCGGTGTGCGTTTGTCT
ATATGTTATTTTCCACCATATTGCCGTCTTTTGGCAATGTGAGGGCCCGGAAACCTGGCCCTGTCTTCTT
GACGAGCATTCCTAGGGGTCTTTCCCCTCTCGCCAAAGGAATGCAAGGTCTGTTGAATGTCGTGAAGGAA
GCAGTTCCTCTGGAAGCTTCTTGAAGACAAACAACGTCTGTAGCGACCCTTTGCAGGCAGCGGAACCCCC
CACCTGGCGACAGGTGCCTCTGCGGCCAAAAGCCACGTGTATAAGATACACCTGCAAAGGCGGCACAACC
CCAGTGCCACGTTGTGAGTTGGATAGTTGTGGAAAGAGTCAAATGGCTCTCCTCAAGCGTATTCAACAAG
GGGCTGAAGGATGCCCAGAAGGTACCCCATTGTATGGGATCTGATCTGGGGCCTCGGTGCACATGCTTTA
CATGTGTTTAGTCGAGGTTAAAAAAACGTCTAGGCCCCCCGAACCACGGGGACGTGGTTTTCCTTTGAAA
AACACGATGATAAGCTTGCCACAACCCGGGAGGCGCGCCATGTCTACCGAGTCTATGATTAGGGACGTGG
AACTGGCTGAGGAGGCACTGCCCAAAAAAACCGGCGGACCACAGGGCTCTAGGAGATGTCTGTTTCTGTC
TCTGTTCTCTTTTCTCATCGTGGCTGGCGCTACAACACTCTTCTGTCTGCTCCATTTCGGCGTGATTGGA
CCACAGCGAGAGGAATTTCCCCGGGATCTGTCACTCATTTCACCACTGGCACAGGCTGTCCGATCTTCAT
CTCGGACTCCA
[447 nt withheld, positions 2882-3328]
GGCCTCGAGGGCCGAGCTCATGGCGCACCTAGGCCTTTGAATTCCGACGAGAAGACCACTGGTTGGCGAG
GTGGACACGTTGTTGAAGGACTGGCTGGGGAACTTGAACAACTTCGTGCACGACTGGAGCATCACCCACA
AGGTCAACGTGAACCACCTGCAGGTAGCAAGGGCGAGGAGCTGTTCACCGGCGTGGTGCCCATCCTGGTG
GAGCTGGACGGCGACGTGAACGGCCACAAGTTCAGCGTGAGCGGCGAGGGCGAGGGCGACGCCACCTACG
GCAAGCTGACCCTGAAGTTCATCTGCACCACCGGCAAGCTGCCCGTGCCCTGGCCCACCCTGGTGACCAC
CCTGAGCTACGGCGTGCAGTGCTTCAGCCGCTACCCCGACCACATGAAGCAGCACGACTTCTTCAAGAGC
GCCATGCCCGAGGGCTACGTGCAGGAGCGCACCATCTTCTTCAAGGACGACGGCAACTACAAGACCCGCG
CCGAGGTGAAGTTCGAGGGCGACACCCTGGTGAACCGCATCGAGCTGAAGGGCATCGACTTCAAGGAGGA
CGGCAACATCCTGGGCCACAAGCTGGAGTACAACTACAACGAGCACCTGGTCTACATCATGGCCGACAAG
CAGAAGAACGGCACCAAGGCCATCTTCCAGGTGCACCACAACATCGAGGACGGCGGCGTGCAGCTGGCCG
ACCACTACCAGCAGAACACCCCCATCGGCGACGGCCCCGTGCTGCTGCCCGACAACCACTACCTGCACAC
CCAGAGCGCCCTGAGCAAGGACCCCAACGAGAAGCGCGACCACATGGTGCTGCTGGAGTTCGTGACCGCC
GCCGGCATCACCCACGGCATGGACGAGCTGTACAAGGGCCGGCCTTAAGGCCTCGAGGGCCAATTAATTA
ACTCTAGATAACTGATCATAATCAGCCATACCACATTTGTAGAGGTTTTACTTGCTTTAAAAAACCTCCC
ACACCTCCCCCTGAACCTGAAACATAAAATGAATGCAATTGTTGTTGTTAACTTGTTTATTGCAGCTTAT
AATGGTTACAAATAAAGCAATAGCATCACAAATTTCACAAATAAAGCATTTTTTTCACTGCATTCTAGTT
GTGGTTTGTCCAAACTCATCAATGTATCTTAACGCGTCGAGTGCATTCTAGTTGTGGTTTGTCCAAACTC
ATCAATGTATCTTATCATGTCTGTATACCGTCGACCTCTAGCTAGAGCTTGGCGTAATCATGGTCATAGC
TGTTTCCTGTGTGAAATTGTTATCCGCTCACAATTCCACACAACATACGAGCCGGAAGCATAAAGTGTAA
AGCCTGGGGTGCCTAATGAGTGAGCTAACTCACATTAATTGCGTTGCGCTCACTGCCCGCTTTCCAGTCG
GGAAACCTGTCGTGCCAGCTGCATTAATGAATCGGCCAACGCGCGGGGAGAGGCGGTTTGCGTATTGGGC
GCTCTTCCGCTTCCTCGCTCACTGACTCGCTGCGCTCGGTCGTTCGGCTGCGGCGAGCGGTATCAGCTCA
CTCAAAGGCGGTAATACGGTTATCCACAGAATCAGGGGATAACGCAGGAAAGAACATGTGAGCAAAAGGC
CAGCAAAAGGCCAGGAACCGTAAAAAGGCCGCGTTGCTGGCGTTTTTCCATAGGCTCCGCCCCCCTGACG
AGCATCACAAAAATCGACGCTCAAGTCAGAGGTGGCGAAACCCGACAGGACTATAAAGATACCAGGCGTT
TCCCCCTGGAAGCTCCCTCGTGCGCTCTCCTGTTCCGACCCTGCCGCTTACCGGATACCTGTCCGCCTTT
CTCCCTTCGGGAAGCGTGGCGCTTTCTCATAGCTCACGCTGTAGGTATCTCAGTTCGGTGTAGGTCGTTC
GCTCCAAGCTGGGCTGTGTGCACGAACCCCCCGTTCAGCCCGACCGCTGCGCCTTATCCGGTAACTATCG
TCTTGAGTCCAACCCGGTAAGACACGACTTATCGCCACTGGCAGCAGCCACTGGTAACAGGATTAGCAGA
GCGAGGTATGTAGGCGGTGCTACAGAGTTCTTGAAGTGGTGGCCTAACTACGGCTACACTAGAAGAACAG
TATTTGGTATCTGCGCTCTGCTGAAGCCAGTTACCTTCGGAAAAAGAGTTGGTAGCTCTTGATCCGGCAA
ACAAACCACCGCTGGTAGCGGTGGTTTTTTTGTTTGCAAGCAGCAGATTACGCGCAGAAAAAAAGGATCT
CAAGAAGATCCTTTGATCTTTTCTACGGGGTCTGACGCTCAGTGGAACGAAAACTCACGTTAAGGGATTT
TGGTCATGAGATTATCAAAAAGGATCTTCACCTAGATCCTTTTAAATTAAAAATGAAGTTTTAAATCAAT
CTAAAGTATATATGAGTAAACTTGGTCTGACAGTTACCAATGCTTAATCAGTGAGGCACCTATCTCAGCG
ATCTGTCTATTTCGTTCATCCATAGTTGCCTGACTCCCCGTCGTGTAGATAACTACGATACGGGAGGGCT
TACCATCTGGCCCCAGTGCTGCAATGATACCGCGAGACCCACGCTCACCGGCTCCAGATTTATCAGCAAT
AAACCAGCCAGCCGGAAGGGCCGAGCGCAGAAGTGGTCCTGCAACTTTATCCGCCTCCATCCAGTCTATT
AATTGTTGCCGGGAAGCTAGAGTAAGTAGTTCGCCAGTTAATAGTTTGCGCAACGTTGTTGCCATTGCTA
CAGGCATCGTGGTGTCACGCTCGTCGTTTGGTATGGCTTCATTCAGCTCCGGTTCCCAACGATCAAGGCG
AGTTACATGATCCCCCATGTTGTGCAAAAAAGCGGTTAGCTCCTTCGGTCCTCCGATCGTTGTCAGAAGT
AAGTTGGCCGCAGTGTTATCACTCATGGTTATGGCAGCACTGCATAATTCTCTTACTGTCATGCCATCCG
TAAGATGCTTTTCTGTGACTGGTGAGTACTCAACCAAGTCATTCTGAGAATAGTGTATGCGGCGACCGAG
TTGCTCTTGCCCGGCGTCAATACGGGATAATACCGCGCCACATAGCAGAACTTTAAAAGTGCTCATCATT
GGAAAACGTTCTTCGGGGCGAAAACTCTCAAGGATCTTACCGCTGTTGAGATCCAGTTCGATGTAACCCA
CTCGTGCACCCAACTGATCTTCAGCATCTTTTACTTTCACCAGCGTTTCTGGGTGAGCAAAAACAGGAAG
GCAAAATGCCGCAAAAAAGGGAATAAGGGCGACACGGAAATGTTGAATACTCATACTCTTCCTTTTTCAA
TATTATTGAAGCATTTATCAGGGTTATTGTCTCATGA
